Addgene plasmid #167886: NAX_CAGGS_CAS9_m4_VPR_mcherry
Purpose: PiggyBac compatible plasmid expressing dCas9-VPR
Depositing lab: Alejandro Chavez & Nan Cher Yeo. Depositing organization: Columbia University. Publication: Generation and application of a versatile CRISPR toolkit for mammalian cell engineering. Nghi Dang , Alissa Lance-Byrne, Angela Tung, Xiaoge Guo, Ryan J Cecchi, Joanna Buchthal, Alejandro Chavez, Nan Cher Yeo. Synthetic Biology, Volume 6, Issue 1, 2021 10.1093/synbio/ysab033.
Backbone
  Vector backbone: pB-CAGGS
  Vector type: CRISPR
  Selectable markers: mCherry
Growth in bacteria
  Bacterial resistance: Ampicillin, 100 μg/mL
  Growth temperature: 30°C
  Growth strain: NEB Stable
  Copy number: High Copy
Gene/Insert
  Gene/Insert name: dCas9-VPR
  Species: Synthetic
  Mutation: D10A, D839A, H840A, N863A
  Cloning method: Gibson Cloning
Terms and licenses: Academic/Nonprofit Terms; Industry Terms: Not Available to Industry
How to cite: NAX_CAGGS_CAS9_m4_VPR_mcherry was a gift from Alejandro Chavez & Nan Cher Yeo (Addgene plasmid # 167886 ; http://n2t.net/addgene:167886 ; RRID:Addgene_167886)
