[The description below was written by a language model from this plasmid's Addgene catalogue record.]
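Description:
NAX_CAGGS_CAS9_m4_VPR_mcherry is a CRISPR activation plasmid built on the pB-CAGGS backbone, a PiggyBac-compatible vector intended for mammalian cell engineering. PiggyBac compatibility means the expression cassette can be moved into the host genome by PiggyBac transposase supplied separately, giving stable integration rather than only transient expression. In bacteria the plasmid is maintained as a high-copy construct under ampicillin selection. No feature table is provided, so the positions of the transposon ends, the origin of replication and polyadenylation signals are not documented here.

The payload is a synthetic dCas9-VPR fusion, assembled by Gibson cloning. The "m4" in the name corresponds to the four recorded substitutions in Cas9 (D10A, D839A, H840A and N863A), which inactivate the RuvC and HNH nuclease domains so that the protein binds guide-specified DNA targets without cutting them. VPR is a tripartite transcriptional activator combining VP64, p65 and Rta activation domains; tethered to dCas9, it strongly induces expression of endogenous genes when guide RNAs direct it to promoter regions. The backbone and plasmid names indicate that expression is driven by the CAGGS promoter, a strong constitutive hybrid of the CMV enhancer and chicken beta-actin promoter, although the record does not list the promoter explicitly. mCherry is listed as the selectable marker, allowing transfected or stably integrated cells to be identified or sorted by red fluorescence. How mCherry is linked to the dCas9-VPR cassette is not stated. No guide RNA is recorded on this plasmid, so one would presumably be delivered separately. The construct belongs to a toolkit of CRISPR reagents for mammalian cells, where it serves to generate lines stably expressing a programmable gene activator.
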