>Addgene plasmid #167886 | NAX_CAGGS_CAS9_m4_VPR_mcherry | addgene partial sequence | sequence record 371889 | Addgene Partial NGS Result
NNNNNANKTTTGKTTTTWKTNWTTKTTTKAWKWWKKTGGGGGGGGGGGGGGGGGGGGGGGGGGGGGGGGC
GCGCGCSAGGCGGGGCGGGGCGGGGCGAGGGGCGGGGCGGGGCGAGGCGGAGAGGTGCGGCGGCAGCCAA
TCAGAGCGGCGCGCTCCGAAAGTTTCCTTTTATGGCGAGGCGGCGGCGGCGGCGGCCCTATAAAAAGCGA
AGCGCGCGGCGGGCGGGAGTCGCTGCGCGCTGCCTTCGCCCCGTGCCCCGCTCCGCCGCCGCCTCGCGCC
GCCCGCCCCGGCTCTGACTGACCGCGTTACTCCCACAGGTGAGCGGGCGGGACGGCCCTTCTCCTCCGGG
CTGTAATTAGCGCTTGGTTTAATGACGGCTTGTTTCTTTTCTGTGGCTGCGTGAAAGCCTTGAGGGGCTC
CGGGAGGGCCCTTTGTGCGGGGGGAGCGGCTCGGGGGGTGCGTGCGTGTGTGTGTGCGTGGGGAGCGCCG
CGTGCGGCTCCGCGCTGCCCGGCGGCTGTGAGCGCTGCGGGCGCGGCGCGGGGCTTTTTGCGCTCCGCAG
TGTGCGCGAGGGGAGCGCGGCCGGGGGCGGTGCCCCGCGGTGCGGGGGGGGCTGCGAGGGGAACAAAGGC
TGCGTGCGGGGTGTGTGCGTGGGGGGGTGAGCAGGGGGTGTGGGCGCGTCGGTCGGGCTGCAACCCCCCC
TGCACCCCCCTCCCCGAGTTGCTGAGCACGGCCCGGCTTCGGGTGCGGGGCTCCGTACGGGGCGTGGCGC
GGGGCTCGCCGTGCCGGGCGGGGGGTGGCGGCAGGTGGGGGTGCCGGGCGGGGCGGGGCCGCCTCGGGCC
GGGGAGGGCTCGGGGGAGGGGCGCGGCGGCCCCCGGAGCGCCGGCGGCTGTCGAGGCGCGGCGAGCCGCA
GCCATTGCCTTTTATGGTAATCGTGCGAGAGGGCGCAGGGACTTCCTTTGTCCCAAATCTGTGCGGAGCC
GAAATCTGGGAGGCGCCGCCGCACCCCCTCTAGCGGGCGCGGGGCGAAGCGGTGCGGCGCCGGCAGGAAG
GAAATGGGCGGGGAGGGCCTTCGTGCGTCGCCGCGCCGCCGTCCCCTTCTCCCTCTCCAGCCTCGGGGCT
GTCCGCGGGGGGACGGCTGCCTTCGGGGGGGACGGGGCAGGGCGGGGTTCGGCTTCTGGCGTGTGACCGG
CGGCTCTAGAGCCTCTGCTAACCATGTTCATGCCTTCTTCTTTTTCCTACAGCTCCTGGGCAACGTGCTG
GTTATTGTGCTGTCTCATCATTTTGGCAAAGAATCTAGATACCCTCGTAAAGGTCTAGAGCTAGCGAATT
CGAATTTGCCACCATGGACAAGAAGTACTCCATTGGGCTCGCTATCGGCACAAACAGCGTCGGCTGGGCC
GTCATTACGGACGAGTACAAGGTGCCGAGCAAAAAATTCAAAGTTCTGGGCAATACCGATCGCCACAGCA
TAAAGAAGAACCTCATTGGCGCCCTCCTGTTCGACTCCGGGGAGACGGCCGAAGCCACGCGGCTCAAAAG
AACAGCACGGCGCAGATATACCCGCAGAAAGAATCGGATCTGCTACCTGCAGGAGATCTTTAGTAATGAG
ATGGCTAAGGTGGATGACTCTTTCTTCCATAGGCTGGAGGAGTCCTTTTTGGTGGAGGAGGATAAAAAGC
ACGAGCGCCACCCAATCTTTGGCAATATCGTGGACGAGGTGGCGTACCATGAAAAGTACCCAACCATATA
TCATCTGAGGAAGAAGCTTGTAGACAGTACTGATAAGGCTGACTTGCGGTTGATCTATCTCGCGCTGGCG
CATATGATCAAATTTCGGGGACACTTCCTCATCGAGGGGGACCTGAACCCAGACAACAGCGATGTCGACA
AACTCTTTATCCAACTGGTTCAGACTTACAATCAGCTTTTCGAAGAGAACCCGATCAACGCATCCGGAGT
TGACGCCAAAGCAATCCTGAGCGCTAGGCTGTCCAAATCCCGGCGGCTCGAAAACCTCATCGCACAGCTC
CCTGGGGAGAAGAAGAACGGCCTGTTTGGTAATCTTATCGCCCTGTCACTCGGGCTGACCCCCAACTTTA
AATCTAACTTCGACCTGGCCGAAGATGCCAAGCTTCAACTGAGCAAAGACACCTACGATGATGATCTCGA
CAATCTGCTGGCCCAGATCGGCGACCAGTACGCAGACCTTTTTTTGGCGGCAAAGAACCTGTCAGACGCC
ATTCTGCTGAGTGATATTCTGCGAGTGAACACGGAGATCACCAAAGCTCCGCTGAGCGCTAGTATGATCA
AGCGCTATGATGAGCACCACCAAGACTTGACTTTGCTGAAGGCCCTTGTCAGACAGCAACTGCCTGAGAA
GTACAAGGAAATTTTCTTCGATCAGTCTAAAAATGGCTACGCCGGATACATTGACGGCGGAGCAAGCCAG
GAGGAATTTTACAAATTTATTAAGCCCATCTTGGAAAAAATGGACGGCACCGAGGAGCTGCTGGTAAAGC
TTAACAGAGAAGATCTGTTGCGCAAACAGCGCACTTTCGACAATGGAAGCATCCCCCACCAGATTCACCT
GGGCGAACTGCACGCTATCCTCAGGCGGCAAGAGGATTTCTACCCCTTTTTGAAAGATAACAGGGAAAAG
ATTGAGAAAATCCTCACATTTCGGATACCCTACTATGTAGGCCCCCTCGCCCGGGGAAATTCCAGATTCG
CGTGGATGACTCGCAAATCAGAAGAGACCATCACTCCCTGGAACTTCGAGGAAGTCGTGGATAAGGGGGC
CTCTGCCCAGTCCTTCATCGAAAGGATGACTAACTTTGATAAAAATCTGCCTAACGAAAAGGTGCTTCCT
AAACACTCTCTGCTGTACGAGTACTTCACAGTTTATAACGAGCTCACCAAGGTCAAATACGTCACAGAAG
GGATGAGAAAGCCAGCATTCCTGTCTGGAGAGCAGAAGAAAGCTATCGTGGACCTCCTCTTCAAGACGAA
CCGGAAAGTTACCGTGAAACAGCTCAAAGAAGACTATTTCAAAAAGATTGAATGTTTCGACTCTGTTGAA
ATCAGCGGAGTGGAGGATCGCTTCAACGCATCCCTGGGAACGTATCACGATCTCCTGAAAATCATTAAAG
ACAAGGACTTCCTGGACAATGAGGAGAACGAGGACATTCTTGAGGACATTGTCCTCACCCTTACGTTGTT
TGAAGATAGGGAGATGATTGAAGAACGCTTGAAAACTTACGCTCATCTCTTCGACGACAAAGTCATGAAA
CAGCTCAAGAGGCGCCGATATACAGGATGGGGGCGGCTGTCAAGAAAACTGATCAATGGGATCCGAGACA
AGCAGAGTGGAAAGACAATCCTGGATTTTCTTAAGTCCGATGGATTTGCCAACCGGAACTTCATGCAGTT
GATCCATGATGACTCTCTCACCTTTAAGGAGGACATCCAGAAAGCACAAGTTTCTGGCCAGGGGGACAGT
CTTCACGAGCACATCGCTAATCTTGCAGGTAGCCCAGCTATCAAAAAGGGAATACTGCAGACCGTTAAGG
TCGTGGATGAACTCGTCAAAGTAATGGGAAGGCATAAGCCCGAGAATATCGTTATCGAGATGGCCCGAGA
GAACCAAACTACCCAGAAGGGACAGAAGAACAGTAGGGAAAGGATGAAGAGGATTGAAGAGGGTATAAAA
GAACTGGGGTCCCAAATCCTTAAGGAACACCCAGTTGAAAACACCCAGCTTCAGAATGAGAAGCTCTACC
TGTACTACCTGCAGAACGGCAGGGACATGTACGTGGATCAGGAACTGGACATCAATCGGCTCTCCGACTA
CGACGTGGCTGCTATCGTGCCCCAGTCTTTTCTCAAAGATGATTCTATTGATAATAAAGTGTTGACAAGA
TCCGATAAAGCTAGAGGGAAGAGTGATAACGTCCCCTCAGAAGAAGTTGTCAAGAAAATGAAAAATTATT
GGCGGCAGCTGCTGAACGCCAAACTGATCACACAACGGAAGTTCGATAATCTGACTAAGGCTGAACGAGG
TGGCCTGTCTGAGTTGGATAAAGCCGGCTTCATCAAAAGGCAGCTTGTTGAGACACGCCAGATCACCAAG
CACGTGGCCCAAATTCTCGATTCACGCATGAACACCAAGTACGATGAAAATGACAAACTGATTCGAGAGG
TGAAAGTTATTACTCTGAAGTCTAAGCTGGTCTCAGATTTCAGAAAGGACTTTCAGTTTTATAAGGTGAG
AGAGATCAACAATTACCACCATGCGCATGATGCCTACCTGAATGCAGTGGTAGGCACTGCACTTATCAAA
AAATATCCCAAGCTTGAATCTGAATTTGTTTACGGAGACTATAAAGTGTACGATGTTAGGAAAATGATCG
CAAAGTCTGAGCAGGAAATAGGCAAGGCCACCGCTAAGTACTTCTTTTACAGCAATATTATGAATTTTTT
CAAGACCGAGATTACACTGGCCAATGGAGAGATTCGGAAGCGACCACTTATCGAAACAAACGGAGAAACA
GGAGAAATCGTGTGGGACAAGGGTAGGGATTTCGCGACAGTCCGGAAGGTCCTGTCCATGCCGCAGGTGA
ACATCGTTAAAAAGACCGAAGTACAGACCGGAGGCTTCTCCAAGGAAAGTATCCTCCCGAAAAGGAACAG
CGACAAGCTGATCGCACGCAAAAAAGATTGGGACCCCAAGAAATACGGCGGATTCGATTCTCCTACAGTC
GCTTACAGTGTACTGGTTGTGGCCAAAGTGGAGAAAGGGAAGTCTAAAAAACTCAAAAGCGTCAAGGAAC
TGCTGGGCATCACAATCATGGAGCGATCAAGCTTCGAAAAAAACCCCATCGACTTTCTCGAGGCGAAAGG
ATATAAAGAGGTCAAAAAAGACCTCATCATTAAGCTTCCCAAGTACTCTCTCTTTGAGCTTGAAAACGGC
CGGAAACGAATGCTCGCTAGTGCGGGCGAGCTGCAGAAAGGTAACGAGCTGGCACTGCCCTCTAAATACG
TTAATTTCTTGTATCTGGCCAGCCACTATGAAAAGCTCAAAGGGTCTCCCGAAGATAATGAGCAGAAGCA
GCTGTTCGTGGAACAACACAAACACTACCTTGATGAGATCATCGAGCAAATAAGCGAATTCTCCAAAAGA
GTGATCCTCGCCGACGCTAACCTCGATAAGGTGCTTTCTGCTTACAATAAGCACAGGGATAAGCCCATCA
GGGAGCAGGCAGAAAACATTATCCACTTGTTTACTCTGACCAACTTGGGCGCGCCTGCAGCCTTCAAGTA
CTTCGACACCACCATAGACAGAAAGCGGTACACCTCTACAAAGGAGGTCCTGGACGCCACACTGATTCAT
CAGTCAATTACGGGGCTCTATGAAACAAGAATCGACCTCTCTCAGCTCGGTGGAGACAGCAGGGCTGACC
CCAAGAAGAAGAGGAAGGTGGAGGCCAGCGGTTCCGGACGGGCTGACGCATTGGACGATTTTGATCTGGA
TATGCTGGGAAGTGACGCCCTCGATGATTTTGACCTTGACATGCTTGGTTCGGATGCCCTTGATGACTTT
GACCTCGACATGCTCGGCAGTGACGCCCTTGATGATTTCGACCTGGACATGCTGATTAACTCTAGAAGTT
CCGGATCTCCGAAAAAGAAACGCAAAGTTGGTAGCCAGTACCTGCCCGACACCGACGACCGGCACCGGAT
CGAGGAAAAGCGGAAGCGGACCTACGAGACATTCAAGAGCATCATGAAGAAGTCCCCCTTCAGCGGCCCC
ACCGACCCTAGACCTCCACCTAGAAGAATCGCCGTGCCCAGCAGATCCAGCGCCAGCGTGCCAAAACCTG
CCCCCCAGCCTTACCCCTTCACCAGCAGCCTGAGCACCATCAACTACGACGAGTTCCCTACCATGGTGTT
CCCCAGCGGCCAGATCTCTCAGGCCTCTGCTCTGGCTCCAGCCCCTCCTCAGGTGCTGCCTCAGGCTCCT
GCTCCTGCACCAGCTCCAGCCATGGTGTCTGCACTGGCTCAGGCACCAGCACCCGTGCCTGTGCTGGCTC
CTGGACCTCCACAGGCTGTGGCTCCACCAGCCCCTAAACCTACACAGGCCGGCGAGGGCACACTGTCTGA
AGCTCTGCTGCAGCTGCAGTTCGACGACGAGGATCTGGGAGCCCTGCTGGGAAACAGCACCGATCCTGCC
GTGTTCACCGACCTGGCCAGCGTGGACAACAGCGAGTTCCAGCAGCTGCTGAACCAGGGCATCCCTGTGG
CCCCTCACACCACCGAGCCCATGCTGATGGAATACCCCGAGGCCATCACCCGGCTCGTGACAGGCGCTCA
GAGGCCTCCTGATCCAGCTCCTGCCCCTCTGGGAGCACCAGGCCTGCCTAATGGACTGCTGTCTGGCGAC
GAGGACTTCAGCTCTATCGCCGACATGGACTTCTCCGCACTGCTGGGTAGCGGATCGGGATCTCGGGATT
CCAGGGAAGGGATGTTTTTGCCGAAGCCTGAGGCCGGCTCCGCTATTAGTGACGTGTTTGAGGGCCGCGA
GGTGTGCCAGCCAAAACGAATCCGGCCATTTCATCCTCCAGGAAGTCCATGGGCCAACCGCCCACTCCCC
GCCAGCCTCGCACCAACACCAACCGGTCCAGTACATGAGCCAGTCGGGTCACTGACCCCGGCACCAGTCC
CTCAGCCACTGGATCCAGCGCCCGCAGTGACTCCCGAGGCCAGTCACCTGTTGGAGGATCCCGATGAAGA
GACGAGCCAGGCTGTCAAAGCCCTTCGGGAGATGGCCGATACTGTGATTCCCCAGAAGGAAGAGGCTGCA
ATCTGTGGCCAAATGGACCTTTCCCATCCGCCCCCAAGGGGCCATCTGGATGAGCTGACAACCACACTTG
AGTCCATGACCGAGGATCTGAACCTGGACTCACCCCTGACCCCGGAATTGAACGAGATTCTGGATACCTT
CCTGAACGACGAGTGCCTCTTGCATGCCATGCATATCAGCACAGGACTGTCCATCTTCGACACATCTCTG
TTTTGAGTTTAAACGGGGGAGGCTAACTGAAACACGGAAGGAGACAATACCGGAAGGAACCCGCGCTATG
ACGGCAATAAAAAGACAGAATAAAACGCACGGGTGTTGGGTCGTTTGTTCATAAACGCGGGGTTCGGTCC
CAGGGCTGGCACTCTGTCGATACCCCACCGAGACCCCATTGGGGCCAATACGCCCGCGTTTCTTCCTTTT
CCCCACCCCACCCCCCAAGTTCGGGTGAAGGCCCAGGGCTCGCAGCCAACGTCGGGGCGGCAGGCCCTGC
CATAGCAGATCTGCGAAATCGGATCCGCGGCCGCACTGATTCTAGCTGCAGAGGCTCCGGTGCCCGTCAG
TGGGCAGAGCGCACATCGCCCACAGTCCCCGAGAAGTTGGGGGGAGGGGTCGGCAATTGAACCGGTGCCT
AGAGAAGGTGGCGCGGGGTAAACTGGGAAAGTGATGTCGTGTACTGGCTCCGCCTTTTTCCCGAGGGTGG
GGGAGAACCGTATATAAGTGCAGTAGTCGCCGTGAACGTTCTTTTTCGCAACGGGTTTGCCGCCAGAACA
CAGGATCCTCGAGCCACCATGGCCATCATCAAGGAGTTCATGCGCTTCAAGGTGCACATGGAGGGCTCCG
TGAACGGCCACGAGTTCGAGATCGAGGGCGAGGGCGAGGGCCGCCCCTACGAGGGCACCCAGACCGCCAA
GCTGAAGGTGACCAAGGGTGGCCCCCTGCCCTTCGCCTGGGACATCCTGTCCCCTCAGTTCATGTACGGC
TCCAAGGCCTACGTGAAGCACCCCGCCGACATCCCCGACTACTTGAAGCTGTCCTTCCCCGAGGGCTTCA
AGTGGGAGCGCGTGATGAACTTCGAGGACGGCGGCGTGGTGACCGTGACCCAGGACTCCTCCCTGCAGGA
CGGCGAGTTCATCTACAAGGTGAAGCTGCGCGGCACCAACTTCCCCTCCGACGGCCCCGTAATGCAGAAG
AAGACCATGGGCTGGGAGGCCTCCTCCGAGCGGATGTACCCCGAGGACGGCGCCCTGAAGGGCGAGATCA
AGCAGAGGCTGAAGCTGAAGGACGGCGGCCACTACGACGCTGAGGTCAAGACCACCTACAAGGCCAAGAA
GCCCGTGCAGCTGCCCGGCGCCTACAACGTCAACATCAAGTTGGACATCACCTCCCACAACGAGGACTAC
ACCATCGTGGAACAGTACGAACGCGCCGAGGGCCGCCACTCCACCGGCGGCATGGACGAGCTGTACAAGT
AAGTTAACTTGTTTATTGCAGCTTATAATGGTTACAAATAAAGCAATAGCATCACAAATTTCACAAATAA
AGCATTTTTTTCACTGCATTCTAGTTGTGGTTTGTCCAAACTCATCAATGTATCTTATCATGTCTGGAAT
TGACTCAAATGATGTCAATTAGTCTATCAGAAGCTCATCTGGTCTCCCTTCCGGGGGACAAGACATCCCT
GTTTAATATTTAAACAGCAGTGTTCCCAAACTGGGTTCTTATATCCCTTGCTCTGGTCAACCAGGTTGCA
GGGTTTCCTGTCCTCACAGGAACGAAGTCCCTAAAGAAACAGTGGCAGCCAGGTTTAGCCCCGGAATTGA
CTGGATTCCTTTTTTAGGGCCCATTGGTATGGCTTTTTCCCCGTATCCCCCCAGGTGTCTGCAGGCTCAA
AGAGCAGCGAGAAGCGTTCAGAGGAAAGCGATCCCGTGCCACCTTCCCCGTGCCCGGGCTGTCCCCGCAC
GCTGCCGGCTCGGGGATGCGGGGGGAGCGCCGGACCGGAGCGGAGCCCCGGGCGGCTCGCTGCTGCCCCC
TAGCGGGGGAGGGACGTAATTACATCCCTGGGGGCTTTGGGGGGGGGCTGTCCCTGATATCTATAACAAG
AAAATATATATATAATAAGTTATCACGTAAGTAGAACATGAAATAACAATATAATTATCGTATGAGTTAA
ATCTTAAAAGTCACGTAAAAGATAATCATGCGTCATTTTGACTCACGCGGTCGTTATAGTTCAAAATCAG
TGACACTTACCGCATTGACAAGCACGCCTCACGGGAGCTCCAAGCGGCGACTGAGATGTCCTAAATGCAC
AGCGACGGATTCGCGCTATTTAGAAAGAGAGAGCAATATTTCAAGAATGCATGCGTCAATTTTACGCAGA
CTATCTTTCTAGGGTTAATCTAGCTGCATCAGGATCATATCGTCGGGTCTTTTTTCCGGCTCAGTCATCG
CCCAAGCTGGCGCTATCTGGGCATCGGGGAGGAAGAAGCCCGTGCCTTTTCCCGCGAGGTTGAAGCGGCA
TGGAAAGAGTTTGCCGAGGATGACTGCTGCTGCATTGACGTTGAGCGAAAACGCACGTTTACCATGATGA
TTCGGGAAGGTGTGGCCATGCACGCCTTTAACGGTGAACTGTTCGTTCAGGCCACCTGGGATACCAGTTC
GTCGCGGCTTTTCCGGACACAGTTCCGGATGGTCAGCCCGAAGCGCATCAGCAACCCGAACAATACCGGC
GACAGCCGGAACTGCCGTGCCGGTGTGCAGATTAATGACAGCGGTGCGGCGCTGGGATATTACGTCAGCG
AGGACGGGTATCCTGGCTGGATGCCGCAGAAATGGACATGGATACCCCGTGAGTTACCCGGCGGGCGCGC
TTGGCGTAATCATGGTCATAGCTGTTTCCTGTGTGAAATTGTTATCCGCTCACAATTCCACACAACATAC
GAGCCGGAAGCATAAAGTGTAAAGCCTGGGGTGCCTAATGAGTGAGCTAACTCACATTAATTGCGTTGCG
CTCACTGCCCGCTTTCCAGTCGGGAAACCTGTCGTGCCAGCTGCATTAATGAATCGGCCAACGCGCGGGG
AGAGGCGGTTTGCGTATTGGGCGCTCTTCCGCTTCCTCGCTCACTGACTCGCTGCGCTCGGTCGTTCGGC
TGCGGCGAGCGGTATCAGCTCACTCAAAGGCGGTAATACGGTTATCCACAGAATCAGGGGATAACGCAGG
AAAGAACATGTGAGCAAAAGGCCAGCAAAAGGCCAGGAACCGTAAAAAGGCCGCGTTGCTGGCGTTTTTC
CATAGGCTCCGCCCCCCTGACGAGCATCACAAAAATCGACGCTCAAGTCAGAGGTGGCGAAACCCGACAG
GACTATAAAGATACCAGGCGTTTCCCCCTGGAAGCTCCCTCGTGCGCTCTCCTGTTCCGACCCTGCCGCT
TACCGGATACCTGTCCGCCTTTCTCCCTTCGGGAAGCGTGGCGCTTTCTCATAGCTCACGCTGTAGGTAT
CTCAGTTCGGTGTAGGTCGTTCGCTCCAAGCTGGGCTGTGTGCACGAACCCCCCGTTCAGCCCGACCGCT
GCGCCTTATCCGGTAACTATCGTCTTGAGTCCAACCCGGTAAGACACGACTTATCGCCACTGGCAGCAGC
CACTGGTAACAGGATTAGCAGAGCGAGGTATGTAGGCGGTGCTACAGAGTTCTTGAAGTGGTGGCCTAAC
TACGGCTACACTAGAAGAACAGTATTTGGTATCTGCGCTCTGCTGAAGCCAGTTACCTTCGGAAAAAGAG
TTGGTAGCTCTTGATCCGGCAAACAAACCACCGCTGGTAGCGGTGGTTTTTTTGTTTGCAAGCAGCAGAT
TACGCGCAGAAAAAAAGGATCTCAAGAAGATCCTTTGATCTTTTCTACGGGGTCTGACGCTCAGTGGAAC
GAAAACTCACGTTAAGGGATTTTGGTCATGAGATTATCAAAAAGGATCTTCACCTAGATCCTTTTAAATT
AAAAATGAAGTTTTAAATCAATCTAAAGTATATATGAGTAAACTTGGTCTGACAGTTACCAATGCTTAAT
CAGTGAGGCACCTATCTCAGCGATCTGTCTATTTCGTTCATCCATAGTTGCCTGACTCCCCGTCGTGTAG
ATAACTACGATACGGGAGGGCTTACCATCTGGCCCCAGTGCTGCAATGATACCGCGAGACCCACGCTCAC
CGGCTCCAGATTTATCAGCAATAAACCAGCCAGCCGGAAGGGCCGAGCGCAGAAGTGGTCCTGCAACTTT
ATCCGCCTCCATCCAGTCTATTAATTGTTGCCGGGAAGCTAGAGTAAGTAGTTCGCCAGTTAATAGTTTG
CGCAACGTTGTTGCCATTGCTACAGGCATCGTGGTGTCACGCTCGTCGTTTGGTATGGCTTCATTCAGCT
CCGGTTCCCAACGATCAAGGCGAGTTACATGATCCCCCATGTTGTGCAAAAAAGCGGTTAGCTCCTTCGG
TCCTCCGATCGTTGTCAGAAGTAAGTTGGCCGCAGTGTTATCACTCATGGTTATGGCAGCACTGCATAAT
TCTCTTACTGTCATGCCATCCGTAAGATGCTTTTCTGTGACTGGTGAGTACTCAACCAAGTCATTCTGAG
AATAGTGTATGCGGCGACCGAGTTGCTCTTGCCCGGCGTCAATACGGGATAATACCGCGCCACATAGCAG
AACTTTAAAAGTGCTCATCATTGGAAAACGTTCTTCGGGGCGAAAACTCTCAAGGATCTTACCGCTGTTG
AGATCCAGTTCGATGTAACCCACTCGTGCACCCAACTGATCTTCAGCATCTTTTACTTTCACCAGCGTTT
CTGGGTGAGCAAAAACAGGAAGGCAAAATGCCGCAAAAAAGGGAATAAGGGCGACACGGAAATGTTGAAT
ACTCATACTCTTCCTTTTTCAATATTATTGAAGCATTTATCAGGGTTATTGTCTCATGAGCGGATACATA
TTTGAATGTATTTAGAAAAATAAACAAATAGGGGTTCCGCGCACATTTCCCCGAAAAGTGCCACCTAAAT
TGTAAGCGTTAATATTTTGTTAAAATTCGCGTTAAATTTTTGTTAAATCAGCTCATTTTTTAACCAATAG
GCCGAAATCGGCAAAATCCCTTATAAATCAAAAGAATAGACCGAGATAGGGT
[37 nt withheld, positions 12023-12059]
AAAGAACGTGGACTCCAACGTCAAAGG
[49 nt withheld, positions 12087-12135]
T
[91 nt withheld, positions 12137-12227]
G
[124 nt withheld, positions 12229-12352]
CCCATTCGCCATTCAGGCTGCGCAACTGTTGGGAAGGGCGATCGGTGCGGGCCTCTTCGCTATTACGCCA
GCTGGCGAAAGGGGGATGTGCTGCAAGGCGATTAAGTTGGGTAACGCCAGGGTTTTCCCAGTCACGACGT
TGTAAAACGACGGCCAGTGAGCGCGCCTCGTTCATTCACGTTTTTGAACCCGTGGAGGACGGGCAGACTC
GCGGTGCAAATGTGTTTTACAGCGTGATGGAGCAGATGAAGATGCTCGACACGCTGCAGAACACGCAGCT
AGATTAACCCTAGAAAGATAATCATATTGTGACGTACGTTAAAGATAATCATGTGTAAAATTGACGCATG
TGTTTTATCGGTCTGTATATCGAGGTTTATTTATTAATTTGAATAGATATTAAGTTTTATTATATTTACA
CTTACATACTAATAATAAATTCAACAAACAATTTATTTATGTTTATTTATTTATTAAAAAAAACAAAAAC
TCAAAATTTCTTCTATAAAGTAACAAAACTTTTATGAGGGACAGCCCCCCCCCAAAGCCCCCAGGGATGT
AATTACGTCCCTCCCCCGCTAGGGGGCAGCAGCGAGCCGCCCGGGGCTCCGCTCCGGTCCGGCGCTCCCC
CCGCATCCCCGAGCCGGCAGCGTGCGGGGACAGCCCGGGCACGGGGAAGGTGGCACGGGATCGCTTTCCT
CTGAACGCTTCTCGCTGCTCTTTGAGCCTGCAGACACCTGGGGGGATACGGGGAAAAGGCCTCCACGGCC
GACATTGATTATTGACTAGTTATTAATAGTAATCAATTACGGGGTCATTAGTTCATAGCCCATATATGGA
GTTCCGCGTTACATAACTTACGGTAAATGGCCCGCCTGGCTGACCGCCCAACGACCCCCGCCCATTGACG
TCAATAATGACGTATGTTCCCATAGTAACGCCAATAGGGACTTTCCATTGACGTCAATGGGTGGAGTATT
TACGGTAAACTGCCCACTTGGCAGTACATCAAGTGTATCATATGCCAAGTACGCCCCCTATTGACGTCAA
TGACGGTAAATGGCCCGCCTGGCATTATGCCCAGTACATGACCTTATGGGACTTTCCTACTTGGCAGTAC
ATCTACGTATTAGTCATCGCTATTACCATGGTCGAGGTGAGCCCCACGTTCTGCTTCACTCTCCCCATCT
CCCCCCCCTCCCCACCCCCAATTTTGTATTTATTTATTTTTTAATTATTTTGTGCAGCGATGGGGGCGGG
GGGGGGGGGGGGGGGSGGCCCSGGGGGGGGGGGGGGGGGGGGGGGGGGGGGGGGGGGGGGGGGGGGGGGG
GGGGGGGGGGGSGNNGGGGGGGGGGGGGGGGGGGGGGGGGGGGGGGGGGGGGGGGGGGGGGGGGGGGGGG
GGGGGGGGGGGGGGGGGGGNNNNNNNNNNNNNNNN
